>Addgene plasmid #135475 | p2,0_3M5M_luciferase | addgene full sequence | sequence record 301586 | Addgene NGS Result
GCGTATTGGGCGCTCTTCCGCTTCCTCGCTCACTGACTCGCTGCGCTCGGTCGTTCGGCTGCGGCGAGCG
GTATCAGCTCACTCAAAGGCGGTAATACGGTTATCCACAGAATCAGGGGATAACGCAGGAAAGAACATGT
GAGCAAAAGGCCAGCAAAAGGCCAGGAACCGTAAAAAGGCCGCGTTGCTGGCGTTTTTCCATAGGCTCCG
CCCCCCTGACGAGCATCACAAAAATCGACGCTCAAGTCAGAGGTGGCGAAACCCGACAGGACTATAAAGA
TACCAGGCGTTTCCCCCTGGAAGCTCCCTCGTGCGCTCTCCTGTTCCGACCCTGCCGCTTACCGGATACC
TGTCCGCCTTTCTCCCTTCGGGAAGCGTGGCGCTTTCTCATAGCTCACGCTGTAGGTATCTCAGTTCGGT
GTAGGTCGTTCGCTCCAAGCTGGGCTGTGTGCACGAACCCCCCGTTCAGCCCGACCGCTGCGCCTTATCC
GGTAACTATCGTCTTGAGTCCAACCCGGTAAGACACGACTTATCGCCACTGGCAGCAGCCACTGGTAACA
GGATTAGCAGAGCGAGGTATGTAGGCGGTGCTACAGAGTTCTTGAAGTGGTGGCCTAACTACGGCTACAC
TAGAAGAACAGTATTTGGTATCTGCGCTCTGCTGAAGCCAGTTACCTTCGGAAAAAGAGTTGGTAGCTCT
TGATCCGGCAAACAAACCACCGCTGGTAGCGGTGGTTTTTTTGTTTGCAAGCAGCAGATTACGCGCAGAA
AAAAAGGATCTCAAGAAGATCCTTTGATCTTTTCTACGGGGTCTGACGCTCAGTGGAACGAAAACTCACG
TTAAGGGATTTTGGTCATGAGATTATCAAAAAGGATCTTCACCTAGATCCTTTTAAATTAAAAATGAAGT
TTTAAATCAATCTAAAGTATATATGAGTAAACTTGGTCTGACAGTTACCAATGCTTAATCAGTGAGGCAC
CTATCTCAGCGATCTGTCTATTTCGTTCATCCATAGTTGCCTGACTCCCCGTCGTGTAGATAACTACGAT
ACGGGAGGGCTTACCATCTGGCCCCAGTGCTGCAATGATACCGCGAGACCCACGCTCACCGGCTCCAGAT
TTATCAGCAATAAACCAGCCAGCCGGAAGGGCCGAGCGCAGAAGTGGTCCTGCAACTTTATCCGCCTCCA
TCCAGTCTATTAATTGTTGCCGGGAAGCTAGAGTAAGTAGTTCGCCAGTTAATAGTTTGCGCAACGTTGT
TGCCATTGCTACAGGCATCGTGGTGTCACGCTCGTCGTTTGGTATGGCTTCATTCAGCTCCGGTTCCCAA
CGATCAAGGCGAGTTACATGATCCCCCATGTTGTGCAAAAAAGCGGTTAGCTCCTTCGGTCCTCCGATCG
TTGTCAGAAGTAAGTTGGCCGCAGTGTTATCACTCATGGTTATGGCAGCACTGCATAATTCTCTTACTGT
CATGCCATCCGTAAGATGCTTTTCTGTGACTGGTGAGTACTCAACCAAGTCATTCTGAGAATAGTGTATG
CGGCGACCGAGTTGCTCTTGCCCGGCGTCAATACGGGATAATACCGCGCCACATAGCAGAACTTTAAAAG
TGCTCATCATTGGAAAACGTTCTTCGGGGCGAAAACTCTCAAGGATCTTACCGCTGTTGAGATCCAGTTC
GATGTAACCCACTCGTGCACCCAACTGATCTTCAGCATCTTTTACTTTCACCAGCGTTTCTGGGTGAGCA
AAAACAGGAAGGCAAAATGCCGCAAAAAAGGGAATAAGGGCGACACGGAAATGTTGAATACTCATACTCT
TCCTTTTTCAATATTATTGAAGCATTTATCAGGGTTATTGTCTCATGAGCGGATACATATTTGAATGTAT
TTAGAAAAATAAACAAATAGGGGTTCCGCGCACATTTCCCCGAAAAGTGCCACCTGACGTCTAAGAAACC
ATTATTATCATGACATTAACCTATAAAAATAGGCGTATCACGAGGCCCTTTCGTCTCGCGCGTTTCGGTG
ATGACGGTGAAAACCTCTGACACATGCAGCTCCCGGAGACGGTCACAGCTTGTCTGTAAGCGGATGCCGG
GAGCAGACAAGCCCGTCAGGGCGCGTCAGCGGGTGTTGGCGGGTGTCGGGGCTGGCTTAACTATGCGGCA
TCAGAGCAGATTGTACTGAGAGTGCACCATTCGACGCTCTCCCTTATGCGACTCCTGCATTAAGAAGCAG
CCCAGTAGTAGGTTGAGGCCGTTGAGCACCGCCGCCGCAAGGAATGGTGCAAGGAGATGGCGCCCAACAG
TCCCCCGGCCACGGGGCCTGCCACCATACCCACGCCGAAACAAGCGCTCATGAGCCCGAAGTGGCGAGCC
CGATCTTCCCCATCGGTGATGTCGGCGATATAGGCGCCAGCAACCGCACCTGTGGCGCCGGTGATGCCGG
CCACGATGCGTCCGGCGTAGAGGATCTGGCTAGCGATGACCCTGCTGATTGGTTCGCTGACCATTTCCGG
GTGCGGGACGGCGTTACCAGAAACTCAGAAGGTTCGTCCAACCAAACCGACTCTGACGGCAGTTTACGAG
AGAGATGATAGGGTCTGCTTCAGTAAGCCAGATGCTACACAATTAGGCTTGTACATATTGTCGTTAGAAC
GCGGCTACAATTAATACATAACCTTATGTATCATACACATACGATTTAGGTGACACTATAGAATACAAGC
TTGCATGCCTGCAGGTCGACTCTAGAGGATCTCGATCCGGATATAGTTCCTCCTTTCAGCAAAAAACCCC
TCAAGACCCGTTTAGAGGCCCCAAGGGGTTATGCTAGTTATTGCTCAGCGGTGGCAGCAGCCAACTCAGC
TTCCTTTCGGGCTTTGTTAGCAGCCGGATCCTTTTTTTTGAGCTCTCCCTTAGCCATCCGAGTGGACGAC
GTCCTCCTTCGGATGCCCAGGTCGGACCGCGAGGAGGTGGAGATGCCATGCCGACCCAGACACACAAAAA
CAAGAGATGATGATTTTGTGTATCATATAAATAAAGAAGAATATTAACATTGACATTGAGACTTGTCAGT
CTGTTAATATTCTTGAAGAGATGTTTTTATCTCATATGGAAGACGCCAAAAACATAAAGAAAGGCCCGGC
GCCATTCTATCCGCTGGAAGATGGAACCGCTGGAGAGCAACTGCATAAGGCTATGAAGAGATACGCCCTG
GTTCCTGGAACAATTGCTTTTACAGATGCACATATCGAGGTGGACATCACTTACGCTGAGTACTTCGAAA
TGTCCGTTCGGTTGGCAGAAGCTATGAAACGATATGGGCTGAATACAAATCACAGAATCGTCGTATGCAG
TGAAAACTCTCTTCAATTCTTTATGCCGGTGTTGGGCGCGTTATTTATCGGAGTTGCAGTTGCGCCCGCG
AACGACATTTATAATGAACGTGAATTGCTCAACAGTATGGGCATTTCGCAGCCTACCGTGGTGTTCGTTT
CCAAAAAGGGGTTGCAAAAAATTTTGAACGTGCAAAAAAAGCTCCCAATCATCCAAAAAATTATTATCAT
GGATTCTAAAACGGATTACCAGGGATTTCAGTCGATGTACACGTTCGTCACATCTCATCTACCTCCCGGT
TTTAATGAATACGATTTTGTGCCAGAGTCCTTCGATAGGGACAAGACAATTGCACTGATCATGAACTCCT
CTGGATCTACTGGTCTGCCTAAAGGTGTCGCTCTGCCTCATAGAACTGCCTGCGTGAGATTCTCGCATGC
CAGAGATCCTATTTTTGGCAATCAAATCATTCCGGATACTGCGATTTTAAGTGTTGTTCCATTCCATCAC
GGTTTTGGAATGTTTACTACACTCGGATATTTGATATGTGGATTTCGAGTCGTCTTAATGTATAGATTTG
AAGAAGAGCTGTTTCTGAGGAGCCTTCAGGATTACAAGATTCAAAGTGCGCTGCTGGTGCCAACCCTATT
CTCCTTCTTCGCCAAAAGCACTCTGATTGACAAATACGATTTATCTAATTTACACGAAATTGCTTCTGGT
GGCGCTCCCCTCTCTAAGGAAGTCGGGGAAGCGGTTGCCAAGAGGTTCCATCTGCCAGGTATCAGGCAAG
GATATGGGCTCACTGAGACTACATCAGCTATTCTGATTACACCCGAGGGGGATGATAAACCGGGCGCGGT
CGGTAAAGTTGTTCCATTTTTTGAAGCGAAGGTTGTGGATCTGGATACCGGGAAAACGCTGGGCGTTAAT
CAAAGAGGCGAACTGTGTGTGAGAGGTCCTATGATTATGTCCGGTTATGTAAACAATCCGGAAGCGACCA
ACGCCTTGATTGACAAGGATGGATGGCTACATTCTGGAGACATAGCTTACTGGGACGAAGACGAACACTT
CTTCATCGTTGACCGCCTGAAGTCTCTGATTAAGTACAAAGGCTATCAGGTGGCTCCCGCTGAATTGGAA
TCCATCTTGCTCCAACACCCCAACATCTTCGACGCAGGTGTCGCAGGTCTTCCCGACGATGACGCCGGTG
AACTTCCCGCCGCCGTTGTTGTTTTGGAGCACGGAAAGACGATGACGGAAAAAGAGATCGTGGATTACGT
CGCCAGTCAAGTAACAACCGCGAAAAAGTTGCGCGGAGGAGTTGTGTTTGTGGACGAAGTACCGAAAGGT
CTTACCGGAAAACTCGACGCAAGAAAAATCAGAGAGATCCTCATAAAGGCCAAGAAGGGCGGAAAGATCG
CCGTGTAAGCGGCCGCTAGTGATTAGTGTTTGGTCACACCAGAGGTAACTTTTTAACGTTAATTACTCAG
ATGTTATTGCTCATAATTAGCATTAATATTGGCACATTGGGTGAATCCTTGAGCTTTATCCCTAATATGG
TGTAAGAAATTAAGGAAATACTGAGATACACTAGTTGAATTGAATTATGACATACCATATATCATAAATA
TAAAAAAGTGTCTGCTGTAATCTACAAGCACCTCTTTTAAATACATTAGGAAAAGAATTAAGTTACCGTT
GAGATCAAAAAAACCACGTCATGTTTTCTCTGATGACAAGTGATAAAACTTCGTAGTTAAATTTCTAGAA
TGTCGATGTGAATGTAAATTAAGAAAAACCAATATATAAAATTAAAAAATTAAAAAGCTTTGATATAAGT
AACACAAAACATTCTTCATCTTTTTTGTGTGTCCTATAGTGAGTCGTATTAATTTCGCGGGATCGATATC
CCCCTGCATTAATGAATCGGCCAACGCGCGGGGAGAGGCGGTTT
Features (pLannotate 1.2.2; 14 found; start..end, strand, type, name):
    196..784     -  rep_origin     ori: high-copy-number ColE1/pMB1/pBR322/pUC origin of replication
    955..1815    -  CDS            AmpR: β-lactamase; bla; confers resistance to ampicillin, carbenicillin, and related antibiotics
   1816..1920    -  promoter       AmpR promoter: bla
   2015..2050    +  CDS            rop (fragment): Rop protein, which maintains plasmids at low copy number; rop
   2152..2200    +  misc_feature   bom (fragment): basis of mobility region from pBR322
   2201..2476    -  CDS            TcR (fragment): tetracycline efflux protein; tet; confers resistance to tetracycline
   2704..2722    +  promoter       SP6 promoter: promoter for bacteriophage SP6 RNA polymerase
   2727..2761    -  misc_feature   MCS (fragment): pUC18/19 multiple cloning site
   2790..2837    -  terminator     T7 terminator: transcription terminator for bacteriophage T7 RNA polymerase
   2845..2894    -  CDS            SET1 (fragment): solubility-enhancement tag derived from T7 phage gene 10B
   2907..2998    -  ncRNA          HDV ribozyme: Accession: RF00094 - Hepatitis delta virus ribozyme
   3116..4768    +  CDS            luciferase: firefly luciferase; luc+; enhanced luc+ version of the luciferase gene
   5213..5231    -  promoter       T7 promoter: promoter for bacteriophage T7 RNA polymerase
   5254..13      -  CDS            lacI (fragment) (across the origin): lac repressor; lacI; The lac repressor binds to the lac operator to inhibit transcription in E. coli. This inhibition can be relieved by adding lactose or isopropyl-β-D-thiogalactopyranoside (IPTG).
