[The description below was written by a language model from this plasmid's Addgene catalogue record and pLannotate feature annotations shown in this document.]
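Description:
p2,0_3M5M_luciferase is a 5.3 kb plasmid built on the p2,0 transcription vector that encodes a Marburg virus (Musoke variant) minigenome carrying a firefly luciferase reporter. It is propagated in E. coli as a high-copy plasmid through a ColE1/pUC-type origin and selected with ampicillin via the β-lactamase gene and its bla promoter. The annotated fragments of rop, bom, the tetracycline resistance gene and lacI appear to be non-functional remnants of pBR322-type ancestry. An SP6 promoter and a partial pUC polylinker also flank the cassette.

The payload was cloned between NdeI and NotI sites. It sits between a T7 promoter and, downstream on the same strand, a hepatitis delta virus ribozyme followed by a T7 terminator. The luc+ open reading frame lies on the opposite strand to the T7 promoter, so T7 RNA polymerase produces a transcript in which the reporter is antisense, as expected for a negative-sense genome analogue. Self-cleavage by the HDV ribozyme trims this RNA to give a defined 3′ end. The unannotated stretches on either side of luciferase presumably hold the Marburg virus 3′ leader and 5′ trailer regions implied by the "3M5M" name, but the feature table does not label them.

Although catalogued as a mammalian expression vector, it has no mammalian promoter and needs T7 polymerase supplied in the cells. In minigenome systems the viral nucleocapsid and polymerase proteins are generally provided in trans to encapsidate, replicate and transcribe the RNA. Luciferase activity then reports filovirus polymerase function without infectious virus. The associated study compared replication of Lloviu virus, ebolaviruses and marburgviruses.
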