Addgene plasmid #135475: p2,0_3M5M_luciferase
Purpose: Encodes Marburg virus minigenome with luciferase reporter gene under control of a T7 RNA polymerase promoter
Depositing lab: Elke Mühlberger. Publication: A Chimeric Lloviu Virus Minigenome System Reveals that the Bat-Derived Filovirus Replicates More Similarly to Ebolaviruses than Marburgviruses. Manhart WA, Pacheco JR, Hume AJ, Cressey TN, Deflube LR, Muhlberger E. Cell Rep. 2018 Sep 4;24(10):2573-2580.e4. doi: 10.1016/j.celrep.2018.08.008. PubMed 30184492.
Backbone
  Vector backbone: p2,0
  Backbone manufacturer: Andrew Ball, University of Alabama at Birmingham
  Vector type: Mammalian Expression
Growth in bacteria
  Bacterial resistance: Ampicillin, 100 μg/mL
  Growth temperature: 37°C
  Growth strain: DH5alpha
  Copy number: High Copy
Gene/Insert
  Gene/Insert name: Marburg virus minigenome, luciferase reporter
  Species: Marburg marburgvirus, Musoke variant
  Mutation: None
  Promoter: T7
  Cloning method: Restriction Enzyme; 5′ cloning site NdeI (not destroyed); 3′ cloning site NotI (not destroyed)
  Sequencing primers: 5′ Unknown
Terms and licenses: Academic/Nonprofit Terms; Industry Terms: Not Available to Industry
How to cite: p2,0_3M5M_luciferase was a gift from Elke Mühlberger (Addgene plasmid # 135475 ; http://n2t.net/addgene:135475 ; RRID:Addgene_135475)
